Addgene plasmid #114050: pLacI-GFP-HEC1-d207
Purpose: Expression of exogenous LacI-GFP-HEC1 delta 207
Depositing lab: Geert Kops. Depositing organization: University Medical Centre Utrecht. Publication: A TPR domain-containing N-terminal module of MPS1 is required for its kinetochore localization by Aurora B. Nijenhuis W, von Castelmur E, Littler D, De Marco V, Tromer E, Vleugel M, van Osch MH, Snel B, Perrakis A, Kops GJ. J Cell Biol. 2013 Apr 15;201(2):217-31. doi: 10.1083/jcb.201210033. Epub 2013 Apr 8. PubMed 23569217.
Backbone
  Vector backbone: pLacI
  Vector type: Mammalian Expression
Growth in bacteria
  Bacterial resistance: Kanamycin, 50 μg/mL
  Growth temperature: 37°C
  Growth strain: DH5alpha
  Copy number: High Copy
Gene/Insert
  Gene/Insert name: GFP-HEC1-d207
  Species: H. sapiens (human)
  Mutation: HEC1 delta 207
  Entrez Gene: NDC80 (a.k.a. HEC, HEC1, HsHec1, KNTC2, TID3, hsNDC80)
  Cloning method: Restriction Enzyme; 5′ cloning site Unknown (unknown if destroyed); 3′ cloning site Unknown (unknown if destroyed)
Terms and licenses: Academic/Nonprofit Terms; Industry Terms: Not Available to Industry
How to cite: pLacI-GFP-HEC1-d207 was a gift from Geert Kops (Addgene plasmid # 114050 ; http://n2t.net/addgene:114050 ; RRID:Addgene_114050)
