[The description below was written by a language model from this plasmid's Addgene catalogue record and pLannotate feature annotations shown in this document.]
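Description:
pLacI-GFP-HEC1-d207 is a 7,127-nt mammalian expression plasmid built on the pLacI backbone, whose layout resembles a standard CMV-driven EGFP fusion vector. It is maintained in E. coli at high copy through a ColE1/pUC-type origin and selected with kanamycin. The resistance gene is the Tn5 NeoR/KanR aminoglycoside phosphotransferase. It sits behind tandem bacterial (AmpR/bla) and SV40 early promoters and is followed by an HSV TK polyadenylation signal, so the same cassette can also confer G418 resistance in mammalian cells. An f1 origin is present as well. The short hits annotated as RSF ori, ble, bGH poly(A) and SV40 large T antigen are only fragments, most likely backbone remnants rather than functional parts.

The payload is a single cassette driven by the CMV immediate-early enhancer and promoter and terminated by the SV40 poly(A) signal. Three coding segments lie in series: the lac repressor (lacI), EGFP, and a fragment of human NDC80 (HEC1), a component of the kinetochore-associated NDC80 complex needed for chromosome segregation and spindle checkpoint activity. The record lists the mutation as "HEC1 delta 207". The roughly 1.3 kb NDC80 fragment is consistent with a truncated protein, although the record does not spell out exactly which residues are removed.

The stated purpose is expression of exogenous LacI-GFP-HEC1 delta 207. In general, LacI fusions are used to tether a protein to integrated lac operator arrays, with GFP marking the site, so that recruitment of binding partners to an ectopic chromosomal locus can be scored. The associated publication concerns kinetochore localization of MPS1, which fits that use, but the record does not describe the assay itself.
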