Features (pLannotate 1.2.2; 17 found; start..end, strand, type, name):
      8..67      +  rep_origin     RSF ori (fragment): Plasmids containing the RSF 1030 origin of replication can be propagated in E. coli cells that contain additional plasmids with compatible origins.
    135..438     +  enhancer       CMV enhancer: human cytomegalovirus immediate early enhancer
    439..642     +  promoter       CMV promoter: human cytomegalovirus (CMV) immediate early promoter
    674..1738    +  CDS            lacI: lac repressor; lacI; The lac repressor binds to the lac operator to inhibit transcription in E. coli. This inhibition can be relieved by adding lactose or isopropyl-β-D-thiogalactopyranoside (IPTG).
   1799..2515    +  CDS            EGFP: EGFP is a basic (constitutively fluorescent) green fluorescent protein published in 1996, derived from Aequorea victoria. It is reported to be a rapidly-maturing weak dimer with moderate acid sensitivity.
   2531..3835    +  CDS            NDC80 (fragment): NDC80_HUMAN - Also known as HEC, HEC1, KNTC2. Experimental evidence at protein level: Swiss-Prot protein existence level 1. Acts as a component of the essential kinetochore-associated NDC80 complex, which is required for chromosome segregation and spindle checkpoint activity (PubMed:9315664, PubMed:12351790, PubMed:14654001, PubMed:14699129, PubMed:15062103, PubMed:15235793, PubMed:15239953, PubMed:15548592, PubMed:16732327). Required for kinetochore integrity and the organization of stable microtubule binding sites in the outer plate of the kinetochore (PubMed:15548592). The NDC80 complex syn
   3840..3865    +  misc_feature   MCS (fragment): multiple cloning site
   3882..3966    +  CDS            large T antigen (fragment): large T antigen from SV40 (simian virus 40)
   3989..4110    +  polyA_signal   SV40 poly(A) signal: SV40 polyadenylation signal
   4144..4572    -  rep_origin     f1 ori (sequence partly withheld): f1 bacteriophage origin of replication; arrow indicates direction of (+) strand synthesis
   4599..4703    +  promoter       AmpR promoter: bla
   4705..5062    +  promoter       SV40 promoter: SV40 enhancer and early promoter
   5097..5891    +  CDS            NeoR/KanR: aminoglycoside phosphotransferase from Tn5; aph(3')-II (or nptII); confers resistance to neomycin, kanamycin, and G418 (Geneticin®)
   5912..6064    +  CDS            ble (fragment): BLE_KLEPN - Experimental evidence at protein level: Swiss-Prot protein existence level 1. Binding protein with a strong affinity to the bleomycin family of antibiotics. Binds to CL990; an antimitotic-antibiotic compound. From Klebsiella pneumoniae.
   6123..6170    +  polyA_signal   HSV TK poly(A) signal: herpes simplex virus thymidine kinase polyadenylation signal (Cole and Stacy, 1985)
   6261..6277    -  polyA_signal   bGH poly(A) signal (fragment): bovine growth hormone polyadenylation signal
   6499..7087    +  rep_origin     ori: high-copy-number ColE1/pMB1/pBR322/pUC origin of replication
>Addgene plasmid #114050 | pLacI-GFP-HEC1-d207 | addgene full sequence | sequence record 221625 | Addgene NGS Result
GCTGGCCTTTTGCTCACATGTTCTTTCCTGCGTTATCCCCTGATTCTGTGGATAACCGTATTACCGCCAT
GCATTAGTTATTAATAGTAATCAATTACGGGGTCATTAGTTCATAGCCCATATATGGAGTTCCGCGTTAC
ATAACTTACGGTAAATGGCCCGCCTGGCTGACCGCCCAACGACCCCCGCCCATTGACGTCAATAATGACG
TATGTTCCCATAGTAACGCCAATAGGGACTTTCCATTGACGTCAATGGGTGGAGTATTTACGGTAAACTG
CCCACTTGGCAGTACATCAAGTGTATCATATGCCAAGTACGCCCCCTATTGACGTCAATGACGGTAAATG
GCCCGCCTGGCATTATGCCCAGTACATGACCTTATGGGACTTTCCTACTTGGCAGTACATCTACGTATTA
GTCATCGCTATTACCATGGTGATGCGGTTTTGGCAGTACATCAATGGGCGTGGATAGCGGTTTGACTCAC
GGGGATTTCCAAGTCTCCACCCCATTGACGTCAATGGGAGTTTGTTTTGGCACCAAAATCAACGGGACTT
TCCAAAATGTCGTAACAACTCCGCCCCATTGACGCAAATGGGCGGTAGGCGTGTACGGTGGGAGGTCTAT
ATAAGCAGAGCTGGTTTAGTGAACCGTCAGATCCGCTAGCATGGTGAAACCAGTAACGTTATACGATGTC
GCAGAGTATGCCGGTGTCTCTTATCAGACCGTTTCCCGCGTGGTGAACCAGGCCAGCCACGTTTCTGCGA
AAACGCGGGAAAAAGTGGAAGCGGCGATGGCGGAGCTGAATTACATTCCCAACCGCGTGGCACAACAACT
GGCGGGCAAACAGTCGTTGCTGATTGGCGTTGCCACCTCCAGTCTGGCCCTGCACGCGCCGTCGCAAATT
GTCGCGGCGATTAAATCTCGCGCCGATCAACTGGGTGCCAGCGTGGTGGTGTCGATGGTAGAACGAAGCG
GCGTCGAAGCCTGTAAAGCGGCGGTGCACAATCTTCTCGCGCAACGCGTCAGTGGGCTGATCATTAACTA
TCCGCTGGATGACCAGGATGCCATTGCTGTGGAAGCTGCCTGCACTAATGTTCCGGCGTTATTTCTTGAT
GTCTCTGACCAGACACCCATCAACAGTATTATTTTCTCCCATGAAGACGGTACGCGACTGGGCGTGGAGC
ATCTGGTCGCATTGGGTCACCAGCAAATCGCGCTGTTAGCGGGCCCATTAAGTTCTGTCTCGGCGCGTCT
GCGTCTGGCTGGCTGGCATAAATATCTCACTCGCAATCAAATTCAGCCGATAGCGGAACGGGAAGGCGAC
TGGAGTGCCATGTCCGGTTTTCAACAAACCATGCAAATGCTGAATGAGGGCATCGTTCCCACTGCGATGC
TGGTTGCCAACGATCAGATGGCGCTGGGCGCAATGCGCGCCATTACCGAGTCCGGGCTGCGCGTTGGTGC
GGATATCTCGGTAGTGGGATACGACGATACCGAAGACAGCTCATGTTATATCCCGCCGTTAACCACCATC
AAACAGGATTTTCGCCTGCTGGGGCAAACCAGCGTGGACCGCTTGCTGCAACTCTCTCAGGGCCAGGCGG
TGAAGGGCAATCAGCTGTTGCCCGTCTCACTGGTGAAAAGAAAAACCACCCTGGCGCCCAATACGCAAAC
CGCCTCTCCCCGCGCGTTGGCCGATTCATTAATGCAGCTGGCACGACAGGTTTCCCGAAGCAGCCTGAGG
CCTCCTAAGAAGAAGAGGAAGGTTGGGCTAGCGCTACCGGTCGCCACCATGGTGAGCAAGGGCGAGGAGC
TGTTCACCGGGGTGGTGCCCATCCTGGTCGAGCTGGACGGCGACGTAAACGGCCACAAGTTCAGCGTGTC
CGGCGAGGGCGAGGGCGATGCCACCTACGGCAAGCTGACCCTGAAGTTCATCTGCACCACCGGCAAGCTG
CCCGTGCCCTGGCCCACCCTCGTGACCACCCTGACCTACGGCGTGCAGTGCTTCAGCCGCTACCCCGACC
ACATGAAGCAGCACGACTTCTTCAAGTCCGCCATGCCCGAAGGCTACGTCCAGGAGCGCACCATCTTCTT
CAAGGACGACGGCAACTACAAGACCCGCGCCGAGGTGAAGTTCGAGGGCGACACCCTGGTGAACCGCATC
GAGCTGAAGGGCATCGACTTCAAGGAGGACGGCAACATCCTGGGGCACAAGCTGGAGTACAACTACAACA
GCCACAACGTCTATATCATGGCCGACAAGCAGAAGAACGGCATCAAGGTGAACTTCAAGATCCGCCACAA
CATCGAGGACGGCAGCGTGCAGCTCGCCGACCACTACCAGCAGAACACCCCCATCGGCGACGGCCCCGTG
CTGCTGCCCGACAACCACTACCTGAGCACCCAGTCCGCCCTGAGCAAAGACCCCAACGAGAAGCGCGATC
ACATGGTCCTGCTGGAGTTCGTGACCGCCGCCGGGATCACTCTCGGCATGGACGAGCTGTACAAGTCCGG
ACTCAGATCCGGGCAGCCTTGGGGAGAAGAAACTGAAGATGGAATTATGCATAATAAGTTGTTTTTGGAC
TACACCATAAAATGCTATGAGAGTTTTATGAGTGGTGCCGACAGCTTTGATGAGATGAATGCAGAGCTGC
AGTCAAAACTGAAGGATTTATTTAATGTGGATGCTTTTAAGCTGGAATCATTAGAAGCAAAAAACAGAGC
ATTGAATGAACAGATTGCAAGATTGGAACAAGAAAGAGAAAAAGAACCGAATCGTCTAGAGTCGTTGAGA
AAACTGAAGGCTTCCTTACAAGGAGATGTTCAAAAGTATCAGGCATACATGAGCAATTTGGAGTCTCATT
CAGCCATTCTTGACCAGAAATTAAATGGTCTCAATGAGGAAATTGCTAGAGTAGAACTAGAATGTGAAAC
AATAAAACAGGAGAACACTCGACTACAGAATATCATTGACAACCAGAAGTACTCAGTTGCAGACATTGAG
CGAATAAATCATGAAAGAAATGAATTGCAGCAGACTATTAATAAATTAACCAAGGACCTGGAAGCTGAAC
AACAGAAGTTGTGGAATGAGGAGTTAAAATATGCCAGAGGCAAAGAAGCGATTGAAACACAATTAGCAGA
GTATCACAAATTGGCTAGAAAATTAAAACTTATTCCTAAAGGTGCTGAGAATTCCAAAGGTTATGACTTT
GAAATTAAGTTTAATCCCGAGGCTGGTGCCAACTGCCTTGTCAAATACAGGGCTCAAGTTTATGTACCTC
TTAAGGAACTCCTGAATGAAACTGAAGAAGAAATTAATAAAGCCCTAAATAAAAAAATGGGTTTGGAGGA
TACTTTAGAACAATTGAATGCAATGATAACAGAAAGCAAGAGAAGTGTGAGAACTCTGAAAGAAGAAGTT
CAAAAGCTGGATGATCTTTACCAACAAAAAATTAAGGAAGCAGAGGAAGAGGATGAAAAATGTGCCAGTG
AGCTTGAGTCCTTGGAGAAACACAAGCACCTGCTAGAAAGTACTGTTAACCAGGGGCTCAGTGAAGCTAT
GAATGAATTAGATGCTGTTCAGCGGGAATACCAACTAGTTGTGCAAACCACGACTGAAGAAAGACGAAAA
GTGGGAAATAACTTGCAACGTCTGTTAGAGATGGTTGCTACACATGTTGGGTCTGTAGAGAAACATCTTG
AGGAGCAGATTGCTAAAGTTGATAGAGAATATGAAGAATGCATGTCAGAAGATCTCTCGGAAAATATTAA
AGAGATTAGAGATAAGTATGAGAAGAAAGCTACTCTAATTAAGTCTTCTGAAGAATGACTCGACGGTACC
GCGGGCCCGGGATCCACCGGATCTAGATAACTGATCATAATCAGCCATACCACATTTGTAGAGGTTTTAC
TTGCTTTAAAAAACCTCCCACACCTCCCCCTGAACCTGAAACATAAAATGAATGCAATTGTTGTTGTTAA
CTTGTTTATTGCAGCTTATAATGGTTACAAATAAAGCAATAGCATCACAAATTTCACAAATAAAGCATTT
TTTTCACTGCATTCTAGTTGTGGTTTGTCCAAACTCATCAATGTATCTTAACGCGTAAATTGTAAGCGTT
AATATTTTGTTAAAATTCGCGTTAAATTTTTGTTAAATCAGCTCATTTTTTAACCAATAGGCCGAAATCG
GCAAAATCCCTTATAAATCAAAAGAATAGACCGAGATAGGGT
[37 nt withheld, positions 4243-4279]
AAAGAACGTGGACTCCAACGTCAAAGG
[49 nt withheld, positions 4307-4355]
T
[91 nt withheld, positions 4357-4447]
G
[124 nt withheld, positions 4449-4572]
CAGGTGGCACTTTTCGGGGAAATGTGCGCGGAACCCCTATTTGTTTATTTTTCTAAATACATTCAAATAT
GTATCCGCTCATGAGACAATAACCCTGATAAATGCTTCAATAATATTGAAAAAGGAAGAGTCCTGAGGCG
GAAAGAACCAGCTGTGGAATGTGTGTCAGTTAGGGTGTGGAAAGTCCCCAGGCTCCCCAGCAGGCAGAAG
TATGCAAAGCATGCATCTCAATTAGTCAGCAACCAGGTGTGGAAAGTCCCCAGGCTCCCCAGCAGGCAGA
AGTATGCAAAGCATGCATCTCAATTAGTCAGCAACCATAGTCCCGCCCCTAACTCCGCCCATCCCGCCCC
TAACTCCGCCCAGTTCCGCCCATTCTCCGCCCCATGGCTGACTAATTTTTTTTATTTATGCAGAGGCCGA
GGCCGCCTCGGCCTCTGAGCTATTCCAGAAGTAGTGAGGAGGCTTTTTTGGAGGCCTAGGCTTTTGCAAA
GATCGATCAAGAGACAGGATGAGGATCGTTTCGCATGATTGAACAAGATGGATTGCACGCAGGTTCTCCG
GCCGCTTGGGTGGAGAGGCTATTCGGCTATGACTGGGCACAACAGACAATCGGCTGCTCTGATGCCGCCG
TGTTCCGGCTGTCAGCGCAGGGGCGCCCGGTTCTTTTTGTCAAGACCGACCTGTCCGGTGCCCTGAATGA
ACTGCAAGACGAGGCAGCGCGGCTATCGTGGCTGGCCACGACGGGCGTTCCTTGCGCAGCTGTGCTCGAC
GTTGTCACTGAAGCGGGAAGGGACTGGCTGCTATTGGGCGAAGTGCCGGGGCAGGATCTCCTGTCATCTC
ACCTTGCTCCTGCCGAGAAAGTATCCATCATGGCTGATGCAATGCGGCGGCTGCATACGCTTGATCCGGC
TACCTGCCCATTCGACCACCAAGCGAAACATCGCATCGAGCGAGCACGTACTCGGATGGAAGCCGGTCTT
GTCGATCAGGATGATCTGGACGAAGAGCATCAGGGGCTCGCGCCAGCCGAACTGTTCGCCAGGCTCAAGG
CGAGCATGCCCGACGGCGAGGATCTCGTCGTGACCCATGGCGATGCCTGCTTGCCGAATATCATGGTGGA
AAATGGCCGCTTTTCTGGATTCATCGACTGTGGCCGGCTGGGTGTGGCGGACCGCTATCAGGACATAGCG
TTGGCTACCCGTGATATTGCTGAAGAGCTTGGCGGCGAATGGGCTGACCGCTTCCTCGTGCTTTACGGTA
TCGCCGCTCCCGATTCGCAGCGCATCGCCTTCTATCGCCTTCTTGACGAGTTCTTCTGAGCGGGACTCTG
GGGTTCGAAATGACCGACCAAGCGACGCCCAACCTGCCATCACGAGATTTCGATTCCACCGCCGCCTTCT
ATGAAAGGTTGGGCTTCGGAATCGTTTTCCGGGACGCCGGCTGGATGATCCTCCAGCGCGGGGATCTCAT
GCTGGAGTTCTTCGCCCACCCTAGGGGGAGGCTAACTGAAACACGGAAGGAGACAATACCGGAAGGAACC
CGCGCTATGACGGCAATAAAAAGACAGAATAAAACGCACGGTGTTGGGTCGTTTGTTCATAAACGCGGGG
TTCGGTCCCAGGGCTGGCACTCTGTCGATACCCCACCGAGACCCCATTGGGGCCAATACGCCCGCGTTTC
TTCCTTTTCCCCACCCCACCCCCCAAGTTCGGGTGAAGGCCCAGGGCTCGCAGCCAACGTCGGGGCGGCA
GGCCCTGCCATAGCCTCAGGTTACTCATATATACTTTAGATTGATTTAAAACTTCATTTTTAATTTAAAA
GGATCTAGGTGAAGATCCTTTTTGATAATCTCATGACCAAAATCCCTTAACGTGAGTTTTCGTTCCACTG
AGCGTCAGACCCCGTAGAAAAGATCAAAGGATCTTCTTGAGATCCTTTTTTTCTGCGCGTAATCTGCTGC
TTGCAAACAAAAAAACCACCGCTACCAGCGGTGGTTTGTTTGCCGGATCAAGAGCTACCAACTCTTTTTC
CGAAGGTAACTGGCTTCAGCAGAGCGCAGATACCAAATACTGTTCTTCTAGTGTAGCCGTAGTTAGGCCA
CCACTTCAAGAACTCTGTAGCACCGCCTACATACCTCGCTCTGCTAATCCTGTTACCAGTGGCTGCTGCC
AGTGGCGATAAGTCGTGTCTTACCGGGTTGGACTCAAGACGATAGTTACCGGATAAGGCGCAGCGGTCGG
GCTGAACGGGGGGTTCGTGCACACAGCCCAGCTTGGAGCGAACGACCTACACCGAACTGAGATACCTACA
GCGTGAGCTATGAGAAAGCGCCACGCTTCCCGAAGGGAGAAAGGCGGACAGGTATCCGGTAAGCGGCAGG
GTCGGAACAGGAGAGCGCACGAGGGAGCTTCCAGGGGGAAACGCCTGGTATCTTTATAGTCCTGTCGGGT
TTCGCCACCTCTGACTTGAGCGTCGATTTTTGTGATGCTCGTCAGGGGGGCGGAGCCTATGGAAAAACGC
CAGCAACGCGGCCTTTTTACGGTTCCTGGCCTTTT
